>Addgene plasmid #120689 | Smp_001890-Cd4-bio-His | addgene full sequence | sequence record 234765 | Addgene NGS Result
GACATTGATTATTGACTAGTTATTAATAGTAATCAATTACGGGGTCATTAGTTCATAGCCCATATATGGA
GTTCCGCGTTACATAACTTACGGTAAATGGCCCGCCTGGCTGACCGCCCAACGACCCCCGCCCATTGACG
TCAATAATGACGTATGTTCCCATAGTAACGCCAATAGGGACTTTCCATTGACGTCAATGGGTGGAGTATT
TACGGTAAACTGCCCACTTGGCAGTACATCAAGTGTATCATATGCCAAGTCCGCCCCCTATTGACGTCAA
TGACGGTAAATGGCCCGCCTGGCATTATGCCCAGTACATGACCTTACGGGACTTTCCTACTTGGCAGTAC
ATCTACGTATTAGTCATCGCTATTACCATGGTGATGCGGTTTTGGCAGTACACCAATGGGCGTGGATAGC
GGTTTGACTCACGGGGATTTCCAAGTCTCCACCCCATTGACGTCAATGGGAGTTTGTTTTGGCACCAAAA
TCAACGGGACTTTCCAAAATGTCGTAATAACCCCGCCCCGTTGACGCAAATGGGCGGTAGGCGTGTACGG
TGGGAGGTCTATATAAGCAGAGCTCGTTTAGTGAACCGTCAGATCCTCACTCTCTTCCGCATCGCTGTCT
GCGAGGGCCAGCTGTTGGGCTCGCGGTTGAGGACAAACTCTTCGCGGTCTTTCCAGTACTCTTGGATCGG
AAACCCGTCGGCCTCCGAACGGTACTCCGCCACCGAGGGACCTGAGCGAGTCCGCATCGACCGGATCGGA
AAACCTCTCGAGAAAGGCGTCTAACCAGTCACAGTCGCAAGGTAGGCTGAGCACCGTGGCGGGCGGCAGC
GGGTGGCGGTCGGGGTTGTTTCTGGCGGAGGTGCTGCTGATGATGTAATTAAAGTAGGCGGTCTTGAGAC
GGCGGATGGTCGAGGTGAGGTGTGGCAGGCTTGAGATCCAGCTGTTGGGGTGAGTACTCCCTCTCAAAAG
CGGGCATTACTTCTGCGCTAAGATTGTCAGTTTCCAAAAACGAGGAGGATTTGATATTCACCTGGCCCGA
TCTGGCCATACACTTGAGTGACAATGACATCCACTTTGCCTTTCTCTCCACAGGTGTCCACTCCCAGGTC
CAAGTTTGCCACCATGGAGTTTCAGACCCAGGTACTCATGTCCCTGCTGCTCTGCATGTCTGGTGCGGCC
GCCAAGAAGCTGAAGCTGCCCAAAGAAGTGCGGGAAGTCTTTCAGCTGCACAAGTACTACCGGAACAGCA
TCCGGTTCTGCCAGATGCCCAAGCAGCCCCCTGCCAAGTACATGAGCAAGCTGCAGTGGAACAAGCACCT
GGCCGAGAAGGCCCAGCTGACCGCCAGCAGATGCGACTACAGCTACGACAGCCCCAGCGACATGAGATTC
GAGGAATTCAGCAGCGTGGCCCAGAATATCGCCGACTCCCCCACCATCGAGAAGGCCGTGGCCAGCTGGT
TCATCGAGTACAAGAACTACAGCTTCGACGACAATACCTGCAAGGATACCTGCATGCAGTACAAGCAGAT
GGTCAAGGGCGAGGAAACCGAGATCGGCTGCGGCGTGCAGAAGTGCAGCAACCGGTTCCTGGTCGTGTGC
AACTACAGCCCTGCCGCCGAAGAGGACAAGCAGCCCTACGAGAAGGGCACCCAGGAAAACTGCGACGACG
TCGACGACGCCGAGTATGGCGCGCCGTCGACCTCCATCACGGCCTATAAGAGTGAGGGGGAGTCAGCGGA
GTTCTCCTTCCCACTCAACCTTGGAGAGGAAAGCCTGCAGGGAGAGTTGAGATGGAAGGCAGAGAAGGCT
CCTTCTTCCCAGTCCTGGATCACCTTCTCCCTAAAGAACCAAAAGGTGTCTGTGCAGAAGTCTACTAGCA
ACCCCAAGTTCCAGCTGTCCGAAACGCTCCCACTCACCCTTCAGATACCCCAGGTCTCCCTTCAGTTTGC
TGGTTCTGGCAACCTGACCCTGACTCTGGACAGAGGGATACTGTATCAGGAAGTGAACCTGGTGGTGATG
AAAGTGACTCAGCCCGACAGCAACACTTTGACCTGTGAGGTGATGGGACCCACCTCACCCAAGATGAGAC
TGATCTTGAAGCAGGAGAATCAGGAGGCCAGGGTCTCCAGGCAGGAGAAAGTGATTCAAGTGCAGGCCCC
TGAAGCAGGGGTGTGGCAATGTCTACTGAGTGAAGGTGAAGAGGTCAAGATGGACTCCAAGATCCAGGTT
TTATCCAAAGGGTTGAATTCCGGCAGCCTGCACCACATCCTGGACGCCCAGAAGATGCTGTGGAACCACA
GGGACAGGAACCTGCCTCCTCTGGCCCCTCTGGGCCCCCACCACCATCACCACCATTGAGTCTAGACACG
TGATTAATTAAGGATCCCCCGACCTCGACCTCTGGCTAATAAAGGAAATTTATTTTCATTGCAATAGTGT
GTTGGAATTTTTTGTGTCTCTCACTCGGAAGGACATATGGGAGGGCAAATCATTTGGTCGAGATCCCTCG
GAGATCTCTAGCTAGAGGATCGATCCCCGCCCCGGACGAACTAAACCTGACTACGACATCTCTGCCCCTT
CTTCGCGGGGCAGTGCATGTAATCCCTTCAGTTGGTTGGTACAACTTGCCAACTGGGCCCTGTTCCACAT
GTGACACGGGGGGGGACCAAACACAAAGGGGTTCTCTGACTGTAGTTGACATCCTTATAAATGGATGTGC
ACATTTGCCAACACTGAGTGGCTTTCATCCTGGAGCAGACTTTGCAGTCTGTGGACTGCAACACAACATT
GCCTTTATGTGTAACTCTTGGCTGAAGCTCTTACACCAATGCTGGGGGACATGTACCTCCCAGGGGCCCA
GGAAGACTACGGGAGGCTACACCAACGTCAATCAGAGGGGCCTGTGTAGCTACCGATAAGCGGACCCTCA
AGAGGGCATTAGCAATAGTGTTTATAAGGCCCCCTTGTTAACCCTAAACGGGTAGCATATGCTTCCCGGG
TAGTAGTATATACTATCCAGACTAACCCTAATTCAATAGCATATGTTACCCAACGGGAAGCATATGCTAT
CGAATTAGGGTTAGTAAAAGGGTCCTAAGGAACAGCGATATCTCCCACCCCATGAGCTGTCACGGTTTTA
TTTACATGGGGTCAGGATTCCACGAGGGTAGTGAACCATTTTAGTCACAAGGGCAGTGGCTGAAGATCAA
GGAGCGGGCAGTGAACTCTCCTGAATCTTCGCCTGCTTCTTCATTCTCCTTCGTTTAGCTAATAGAATAA
CTGCTGAGTTGTGAACAGTAAGGTGTATGTGAGGTGCTCGAAAACAAGGTTTCAGGTGACGCCCCCAGAA
TAAAATTTGGACGGGGGGTTCAGTGGTGGCATTGTGCTATGACACCAATATAACCCTCACAAACCCCTTG
GGCAATAAATACTAGTGTAGGAATGAAACATTCTGAATATCTTTAACAATAGAAATCCATGGGGTGGGGA
CAAGCCGTAAAGACTGGATGTCCATCTCACACGAATTTATGGCTATGGGCAACACATAATCCTAGTGCAA
TATGATACTGGGGTTATTAAGATGTGTCCCAGGCAGGGACCAAGACAGGTGAACCATGTTGTTACACTCT
ATTTGTAACAAGGGGAAAGAGAGTGGACGCCGACAGCAGCGGACTCCACTGGTTGTCTCTAACACCCCCG
AAAATTAAACGGGGCTCCACGCCAATGGGGCCCATAAACAAAGACAAGTGGCCACTCTTTTTTTTGAAAT
TGTGGAGTGGGGGCACGCGTCAGCCCCCACACGCCGCCCTGCGGTTTTGGACTGTAAAATAAGGGTGTAA
TAACTTGGCTGATTGTAACCCCGCTAACCACTGCGGTCAAACCACTTGCCCACAAAACCACTAATGGCAC
CCCGGGGAATACCTGCATAAGTAGGTGGGCGGGCCAAGATAGGGGCGCGATTGCTGCGATCTGGAGGACA
AATTACACACACTTGCGCCTGAGCGCCAAGCACAGGGTTGTTGGTCCTCATATTCACGAGGTCGCTGAGA
GCACGGTGGGCTAATGTTGCCATGGGTAGCATATACTACCCAAATATCTGGATAGCATATGCTATCCTAA
TCTATATCTGGGTAGCATAGGCTATCCTAATCTATATCTGGGTAGCATATGCTATCCTAATCTATATCTG
GGTAGTATATGCTATCCTAATTTATATCTGGGTAGCATAGGCTATCCTAATCTATATCTGGGTAGCATAT
GCTATCCTAATCTATATCTGGGTAGTATATGCTATCCTAATCTGTATCCGGGTAGCATATGCTATCCTAA
TAGAGATTAGGGTAGTATATGCTATCCTAATTTATATCTGGGTAGCATATACTACCCAAATATCTGGATA
GCATATGCTATCCTAATCTATATCTGGGTAGCATATGCTATCCTAATCTATATCTGGGTAGCATAGGCTA
TCCTAATCTATATCTGGGTAGCATATGCTATCCTAATCTATATCTGGGTAGTATATGCTATCCTAATTTA
TATCTGGGTAGCATAGGCTATCCTAATCTATATCTGGGTAGCATATGCTATCCTAATCTATATCTGGGTA
GTATATGCTATCCTAATCTGTATCCGGGTAGCATATGCTATCCTCATGATAAGCTGTCAAACATGAGAAT
TTTCTTGAAGACGAAAGGGCCTCGTGATACGCCTATTTTTATAGGTTAATGTCATGATAATAATGGTTTC
TTAGACGTCAGGTGGCACTTTTCGGGGAAATGTGCGCGGAACCCCTATTTGTTTATTTTTCTAAATACAT
TCAAATATGTATCCGCTCATGAGACAATAACCCTGATAAATGCTTCAATAATATTGAAAAAGGAAGAGTA
TGAGTATTCAACATTTCCGTGTCGCCCTTATTCCCTTTTTTGCGGCATTTTGCCTTCCTGTTTTTGCTCA
CCCAGAAACGCTGGTGAAAGTAAAAGATGCTGAAGATCAGTTGGGTGCACGAGTGGGTTACATCGAACTG
GATCTCAACAGCGGTAAGATCCTTGAGAGTTTTCGCCCCGAAGAACGTTTTCCAATGATGAGCACTTTTA
AAGTTCTGCTATGTGGCGCGGTATTATCCCGTGTTGACGCCGGGCAAGAGCAACTCGGTCGCCGCATACA
CTATTCTCAGAATGACTTGGTTGAGTACTCACCAGTCACAGAAAAGCATCTTACGGATGGCATGACAGTA
AGAGAATTATGCAGTGCTGCCATAACCATGAGTGATAACACTGCGGCCAACTTACTTCTGACAACGATCG
GAGGACCGAAGGAGCTAACCGCTTTTTTGCACAACATGGGGGATCATGTAACTCGCCTTGATCGTTGGGA
ACCGGAGCTGAATGAAGCCATACCAAACGACGAGCGTGACACCACGATGCCTGCAGCAATGGCAACAACG
TTGCGCAAACTATTAACTGGCGAACTACTTACTCTAGCTTCCCGGCAACAATTAATAGACTGGATGGAGG
CGGATAAAGTTGCAGGACCACTTCTGCGCTCGGCCCTTCCGGCTGGCTGGTTTATTGCTGATAAATCTGG
AGCCGGTGAGCGTGGGTCTCGCGGTATCATTGCAGCACTGGGGCCAGATGGTAAGCCCTCCCGTATCGTA
GTTATCTACACGACGGGGAGTCAGGCAACTATGGATGAACGAAATAGACAGATCGCTGAGATAGGTGCCT
CACTGATTAAGCATTGGTAACTGTCAGACCAAGTTTACTCATATATACTTTAGATTGATTTAAAACTTCA
TTTTTAATTTAAAAGGATCTAGGTGAAGATCCTTTTTGATAATCTCATGACCAAAATCCCTTAACGTGAG
TTTTCGTTCCACTGAGCGTCAGACCCCGTAGAAAAGATCAAAGGATCTTCTTGAGATCCTTTTTTTCTGC
GCGTAATCTGCTGCTTGCAAACAAAAAAACCACCGCTACCAGCGGTGGTTTGTTTGCCGGATCAAGAGCT
ACCAACTCTTTTTCCGAAGGTAACTGGCTTCAGCAGAGCGCAGATACCAAATACTGTTCTTCTAGTGTAG
CCGTAGTTAGGCCACCACTTCAAGAACTCTGTAGCACCGCCTACATACCTCGCTCTGCTAATCCTGTTAC
CAGTGGCTGCTGCCAGTGGCGATAAGTCGTGTCTTACCGGGTTGGACTCAAGACGATAGTTACCGGATAA
GGCGCAGCGGTCGGGCTGAACGGGGGGTTCGTGCACACAGCCCAGCTTGGAGCGAACGACCTACACCGAA
CTGAGATACCTACAGCGTGAGCTATGAGAAAGCGCCACGCTTCCCGAAGGGAGAAAGGCGGACAGGTATC
CGGTAAGCGGCAGGGTCGGAACAGGAGAGCGCACGAGGGAGCTTCCAGGGGGAAACGCCTGGTATCTTTA
TAGTCCTGTCGGGTTTCGCCACCTCTGACTTGAGCGTCGATTTTTGTGATGCTCGTCAGGGGGGCGGAGC
CTATGGAAAAACGCCAGCAACGCGGCCTTTTTACGGTTCCTGGCCTTTTGCTGGCCTTTTGCTCACATGT
TCTTTCCTGCGTTATCCCCTGATTCTGTGGATAACCGTATTACCGCCTTTGAGTGAGCTGATACCGCTCG
CCGCAGCCGAACGACCGAGCGCAGCGAGTCAGTGAGCGAGGAAGCGGAAGAGCGCCCAATACGCAAACCG
CCTCTCCCCGCGCGTTGGCCGATTCATTAATGCAGCTGGCACGACAGGTTTCCCGACTGGAAAGCGGGCA
GTGAGCGCAACGCAATTAATGTGAGTTAGCTCACTCATTAGGCACCCCAGGCTTTACACTTTATGCTTCC
GGCTCGTATGTTGTGTGGAATTGTGAGCGGATAACAATTTCACACAGGAAACAGCTATGACCATGATTAC
GCCAAGCTCTAGCTAGAGGTCGACCAATTCTCATGTTTGACAGCTTATCATCGCAGATCCGGGCAACGTT
GTTGCCATTGCTGCAGGCGCAGAACTGGTAGGTATGGAAGATCTATACATTGAATCAATATTGGCAATTA
GCCATATTAGTCATTGGTTATATAGCATAAATCAATATTGGCTATTGGCCATTGCATACGTTGTATCTAT
ATCATAATATGTACATTTATATTGGCTCATGTCCAATATGACCGCCATGTT
Features (pLannotate 1.2.2; 18 found; start..end, strand, type, name):
      1..380     +  enhancer       CMV enhancer: human cytomegalovirus immediate early enhancer
    382..581     +  promoter       CMV promoter: human cytomegalovirus (CMV) immediate early promoter
    649..687     +  misc_feature   Ad SA (fragment): adenovirus major late transcript splice acceptor (Friedrich and Soriano, 1991)
    720..929     -  CDS            PTP (fragment): TERM_ADE02 - Experimental evidence at protein level: Swiss-Prot protein existence level 1. Protein covalently bound to the viral DNA that acts as a primer for viral genomic replication by DNA strand displacement. Assembles on the viral origin of replication in an initiation complex with viral polymerase, DBP, host NFIA and host POU2F1/OCT1. During initiation, the polymerase covalently couples the first dCTP with Ser- 580 of pTP. The terminal protein stimulates the template activity over 20 fold compared to protein-free templates. Neo-synthesized viral genomes are linked to two preterminal prot
    960..1049    +  intron         chimeric intron (fragment): chimera between introns from adenovirus and immunoglobulin heavy chain genes
   1068..1114    +  CDS            IgH signal sequence (fragment): signal sequence from the mouse immunoglobulin heavy chain variable region
   1698..2258    +  CDS            Cd4 (fragment): CD4_RAT - Experimental evidence at protein level: Swiss-Prot protein existence level 1. Integral membrane glycoprotein that plays an essential role in the immune response and serves multiple functions in responses against both external and internal offenses. In T-cells, functions primarily as a coreceptor for MHC class II molecule:peptide complex. The antigens presented by class II peptides are derived from extracellular proteins while class I peptides are derived from cytosolic proteins. Interacts simultaneously with the T-cell receptor (TCR) and the MHC class II presented by antigen presenti
   2418..2473    +  polyA_signal   β-globin poly(A) signal: rabbit β-globin polyadenylation signal (Gil and Proudfoot, 1987)
   2987..4668    -  rep_origin     oriP (fragment): Epstein-Barr virus oriP replication origin (Yates et al., 2000)
   4795..4899    +  promoter       AmpR promoter: bla
   4900..5760    +  CDS            AmpR: β-lactamase; bla; confers resistance to ampicillin, carbenicillin, and related antibiotics
   5931..6519    +  rep_origin     ori: high-copy-number ColE1/pMB1/pBR322/pUC origin of replication
   6702..6794    +  CDS            lacI (fragment): lac repressor; lacI; The lac repressor binds to the lac operator to inhibit transcription in E. coli. This inhibition can be relieved by adding lactose or isopropyl-β-D-thiogalactopyranoside (IPTG).
   6807..6828    +  protein_bind   CAP binding site: CAP binding activates transcription in the presence of cAMP. E. coli catabolite activator protein
   6843..6873    +  promoter       lac promoter: promoter for the E. coli lac operon
   6881..6897    +  protein_bind   lac operator: The lac repressor binds to the lac operator to inhibit transcription in E. coli. This inhibition can be relieved by adding lactose or isopropyl-β-D-thiogalactopyranoside (IPTG). lac repressor encoded by lacI
   6967..6983    +  promoter       tet promoter (fragment): E. coli promoter for tetracycline efflux protein gene
   6993..7018    -  CDS            bla(M) (fragment): β-lactamase lacking the signal sequence; bla(M); allows cytosolic expression of β-lactamase
