[The description below was written by a language model from this plasmid's Addgene catalogue record and pLannotate feature annotations shown in this document.]
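Description:
Smp_001890-Cd4-bio-His is a mammalian expression plasmid built on the pTT3 backbone for producing a recombinant, secreted form of the Schistosoma mansoni protein Smp_001890. In bacteria it is maintained through a high-copy ColE1/pUC-type origin and selected with ampicillin via the β-lactamase gene. The backbone also carries a fragment of the Epstein-Barr virus oriP element, which supports episomal retention and higher yields in transiently transfected cells that supply EBNA1. Small lac regulatory remnants and other short fragments near the end of the sequence appear to be backbone leftovers with no stated role.

Expression is driven by the human CMV immediate early enhancer and promoter, followed by adenovirus-derived leader and splice sequences and a partial chimeric intron, which typically improve transcript processing and translation. The short antisense adenovirus terminal protein hit in this region most likely reflects overlap with those leader sequences rather than an expressed gene. A fragment of a mouse immunoglobulin heavy chain signal sequence lies just upstream of the insert position, consistent with directing the product into the secretory pathway. The roughly 505 bp parasite insert is cloned between NotI and AscI sites, both preserved; it is not itself annotated in the feature table but fits the gap before the tag. Downstream and in frame is the backbone-encoded C-terminal tag: rat Cd4 domains 3 and 4, a biotinylation target peptide ("bio") and a six-histidine stretch, followed by the rabbit β-globin polyadenylation signal. These tags usually allow antibody detection, capture on streptavidin and nickel-affinity purification. The plasmid belongs to a library of S. mansoni cell-surface and secreted proteins used to look for early serological markers of infection.
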