Addgene plasmid #120689: Smp_001890-Cd4-bio-His
Purpose: Expression of recombinant S. mansoni protein
Depositing lab: Gavin Wright. Depositing organization: Wellcome Sanger Institute. Publication: A library of cell-surface and secreted proteins from Schistosoma mansoni identifies early serological markers of infection. Cécile Crosnier, Anna V. Protasio, Gabriel Rinaldi, Shona Wilson, Matthew Berriman, Gavin J. Wright. bioRXiv 10.1101/593616.
Backbone
  Vector backbone: pTT3
  Backbone manufacturer: Yves Durocher, NRC
  Backbone size w/o insert (bp): 6686
  Vector type: Mammalian Expression
Growth in bacteria
  Bacterial resistance: Ampicillin, 100 μg/mL
  Growth temperature: 37°C
  Growth strain: DH5alpha
  Copy number: High Copy
Gene/Insert
  Gene/Insert name: Smp_001890
  Species: Schistosoma mansoni
  Insert size (bp): 505
  Entrez Gene: Smp_001890 (a.k.a. Smp_001890)
  Promoter: CMV
  Tag / fusion protein: ratCd4(d3+4)-bio-6His (C terminal on backbone)
  Cloning method: Restriction Enzyme; 5′ cloning site NotI (not destroyed); 3′ cloning site AscI (not destroyed)
Terms and licenses: Academic/Nonprofit Terms; Industry Terms: Not Available to Industry
How to cite: Smp_001890-Cd4-bio-His was a gift from Gavin Wright (Addgene plasmid # 120689 ; http://n2t.net/addgene:120689 ; RRID:Addgene_120689)
